>Addgene plasmid #17666 | pEVX | addgene partial sequence | sequence record 23623 | 17666 with pEVX-F (cctccgtctgaatttttgct)
CGCGCCGCGCGTCTTGTCTGCTGCAGGCGCAGAACTGGTAGGTATGGAAGATCTCTAGAAGCTTATCGAT
TAGTCCAATTTGTTAAAGACAGGATATCAGTGGTCCAGGCTCTAGTTTTGACTCAACAATATCACCAGCT
GAAGCCTATAGAGTACGAGCCATAGATAAAATAAAAGATTTTATTTAGTCTCCAGAAAAAGGGGGGAATG
AAAGACCCCACCTGTAGGTTTGGCAAGCTAGCTTAAGTAACGCCATTTTGCAAGGCATGGAAAAATACAT
AACTGAGAATAGAAAAGTTCAGATCAAGGTCAGGAACAGATGGAACAGCTGAATATGGGCCAAACAGGAT
ATCTGTGGTAAGCAGTTCCTGCCCCGGCTCAGGGCCAAGAACAGATGGTCCCCAGATGCGGTCCAGCCCT
CAGCAGTTTCTAGAGAACCATCAGATGTTTCCAGGGTGCCCCAAGGACCTGAAATGACCCTGTGCCTTAT
TTGAACTAACCAATCAGTTCGCTTCTCGCTTCTGTTCGCGCGCTTCTGCTCCCCGAGCTCAATAAAAGAG
CCCACAACCCCTCACTCGGGGCGCCAGTCCTCCGATTGACTGAGTCGCCCGGGTACCCGTGTATCCAATA
AACCCTCTTGCAGTTGCATCCGACTTGTGGTCTCGCTGTTCCTTGGGAGGNCTCCTCTGAGTGATTGACT
ACCCGTCCAGCGGGGTCTTNCNTNGGCGGCATGTGTCAAATTAATTNGGTTTTTTTCTAAGT
