[The description below was written by a language model from this plasmid's Addgene catalogue record.]
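Description:
pEVX is an empty retroviral backbone of about 6.4 kb, catalogued as a mammalian expression and retroviral vector. According to the depositor's notes, it consists of three kinds of DNA: the EVX proviral sequence, stretches of flanking cellular DNA that were carried along with the provirus, and pBR322-derived plasmid sequence. The pBR322 portion supports propagation in E. coli, where the plasmid is selected with ampicillin and maintained at low copy number. The provirus is bounded by Moloney murine leukemia virus (MoMLV) long terminal repeats. In a vector of this kind, the LTRs generally supply the promoter and enhancer activity that drives transcription of the viral genome, the polyadenylation signal, and the terminal sequences needed for reverse transcription and integration into the host chromosome.

No insert is present, and genes of interest are introduced by restriction enzyme cloning. The record does not state which cloning sites are available. It also does not say whether a mammalian selectable marker is included or which internal viral elements, such as a packaging signal or splice sites, are retained. No feature table is provided, so the positions and extent of individual parts cannot be described. The associated publication used this retroviral vector system to separate the overlapping SV40 early genes and study transformation by the T antigens. This points to its use for carrying cloned genes into mammalian cells as a recombinant provirus, with expression directed from the MoMLV LTR.
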