Addgene plasmid #17666: pEVX
Purpose: (Empty Backbone)
Depositing lab: Michael Botchan. Depositing organization: University of California, Berkeley. Publication: Transformation mediated by the SV40 T antigens: separation of the overlapping SV40 early genes with a retroviral vector. Kriegler M, Perez CF, Hardy C, Botchan M. Cell. 1984 Sep . 38(2):483-91. 10.1016/0092-8674(84)90503-8 PubMed 6088084.
Backbone
  Vector backbone: pEVX
  Backbone size (bp): 6400
  Vector type: Mammalian Expression, Retroviral
Growth in bacteria
  Bacterial resistance: Ampicillin, 100 μg/mL
  Growth temperature: 37°C
  Growth strain: DH5alpha
  Copy number: Low Copy
Gene/Insert
  Gene/Insert name: None
  Cloning method: Restriction Enzyme
  Sequencing primers: 5′ n/a
Terms and licenses: Academic/Nonprofit Terms; Industry Terms: Not Available to Industry
Depositor comments: In the Author's Map, plasmid pEVX contains the EVX proviral DNA (outlined), flanking cellular DNA (bold black line), and pBR322 DNA (narrow black line). The LTR's are Moloney murine leukemia virus (MoMLV) long terminal repeats (LTRs).
How to cite: pEVX was a gift from Michael Botchan (Addgene plasmid # 17666 ; http://n2t.net/addgene:17666 ; RRID:Addgene_17666)
